Addgene plasmid #230209: AiP12352 - pAAV-AiE0128h-minRho-SYFP2-10aa-H2B-WPRE3-BGHpA (Alias: CN2352)
Purpose: AiE0128h is an enhancer sequence, designed to drive AAV-mediated transgene expression in specific populations of brain cells
Depositing lab: Allen Institute for Brain Science & Boaz Levi. Depositing organization: Allen Institute. Publication: A suite of enhancer AAVs and transgenic mouse lines for genetic access to cortical cell types. Ben-Simon Y, Hooper M, Narayan S, Daigle TL, Dwivedi D, Way SW, Oster A, Stafford DA, Mich JK, Taormina MJ, Martinez RA, Opitz-Araya X, Roth JR, Alexander JR, Allen S, Amster A, Arbuckle J, Ayala A, Baker PM, Bakken TE, Barcelli T, Barta S, Bendrick J, Bertagnolli D, Bielstein C, Bishwakarma P, Bowlus J, Boyer G, Brouner K, Casian B, Casper T, Chakka AB, Chakrabarty R, Chance RK, Chavan S, Clark M, Colbert K, Collman F, Daniel S, Departee M, DiValentin P, Donadio N, Dotson N, Egdorf T, Fliss T, Gabitto M, Garcia J, Gary A, Gasperini M, Gloe J, Goldy J, Gore BB, Graybuck L, Greisman N, Haeseleer F, Halterman C, Haradon Z, Hastings SD, Helback O, Ho W, Hockemeyer D, Huang C, Huff S, Hunker A, Johansen N, Jones D, Juneau Z, Kalmbach B, Kannan M, Khem S, Kussick E, Kutsal R, Larsen R, Lee C, Lee AY, Leibly M, Lenz GH, Li S, Liang E, Lusk N, Madigan Z, Malloy J, Malone J, McCue R, Melchor J, Mollenkopf T, Moosman S, Morin E, Newman D, Ng L, Ngo K, Omstead V, Otto S, Oyama A, Pena N, Pham T, Phillips E, Pom CA, Potekhina L, Ransford S, Ray PL, Rette D, Reynoldson C, Rimorin C, Rocha D, Ruiz A, Sanchez REA, Sawyer L, Sedeno-Cortes A, Sevigny JP, Shapovalova N, Shepard N, Shulga L, Sigler AR, Siverts L, Soliman S, Somasundaram S, Staats B, Stewart K, Szelenyi E, Tieu M, Trader C, Tran A, van Velthoven CTJ, Walker M, Wang Y, Weed N, Wirthlin M, Wood T, Wynalda B, Yao Z, Zhou T, Ariza J, Dee N, Reding M, Ronellenfitch K, Mufti S, Sunkin SM, Smith KA, Esposito L, Waters J, Thyagarajan B, Yao S, Lein ES, Zeng H, Levi BP, Ngai J, Ting JT, Tasic B. Cell. 2025 May 16:S0092-8674(25)00513-6. doi: 10.1016/j.cell.2025.05.002. PubMed 40403729.
Backbone
  Vector backbone: pAAV2
  Vector type: AAV
Growth in bacteria
  Bacterial resistance: Ampicillin, 100 μg/mL
  Growth temperature: 37°C
  Growth strain: NEB Stable
  Copy number: High Copy
Gene/Insert
  Gene/Insert name: SYFP2
  Species: Synthetic
  Promoter: minRho
  Cloning method: Gibson Cloning
Terms and licenses: Academic/Nonprofit Terms; Industry Terms: Not Available to Industry
How to cite: AiP12352 - pAAV-AiE0128h-minRho-SYFP2-10aa-H2B-WPRE3-BGHpA (Alias: CN2352) was a gift from Allen Institute for Brain Science & Boaz Levi (Addgene plasmid # 230209 ; http://n2t.net/addgene:230209 ; RRID:Addgene_230209)
