[The description below was written by a language model from this plasmid's Addgene catalogue record and pLannotate feature annotations shown in this document.]
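Description:
AiP12352 - pAAV-AiE0128h-minRho-SYFP2-10aa-H2B-WPRE3-BGHpA (alias CN2352) is an AAV transfer plasmid on a pAAV2 backbone, about 5.1 kb in the sequenced record. It is used to package a recombinant AAV genome that reports enhancer activity in brain cells. It is maintained in bacteria as a high-copy plasmid through a ColE1/pUC-type origin and is selected with ampicillin via the bla gene and its promoter. An f1 phage origin and small remnants of pBR322 bom and rop sequences also lie in the backbone. The expression cassette is flanked by AAV2 inverted terminal repeats, which are the cis elements needed for genome replication and encapsidation. The right ITR is annotated in full, whereas the left one is detected only as short fragments, a pattern often seen when these repetitive, structured regions are sequenced and annotated.

Between the ITRs, the AiE0128h enhancer is placed upstream of the minimal promoter minRho. Neither element is picked up by the automated annotation, but both presumably occupy the unannotated stretch before the reporter. The minimal promoter is expected to give little expression by itself, so transcription depends largely on the enhancer, which was designed to drive expression in specific brain cell populations. The record does not say which populations. The reporter is the monomeric, fast-maturing yellow fluorescent protein SYFP2, joined through a 10-amino-acid linker to human histone H2B. This fusion concentrates the fluorescence in nuclei. A shortened WPRE (WPRE3, annotated as two fragments) enhances transcript expression, and a bovine growth hormone polyadenylation signal terminates the message. The construct belongs to a collection of enhancer AAVs developed for genetic access to cortical cell types.
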