Features (pLannotate 1.2.2; 15 found; start..end, strand, type, name):
     12..39      +  repeat_region  AAV2 ITR (fragment): inverted terminal repeat of adeno-associated virus serotype 2 inverted
     68..95      +  repeat_region  AAV2 ITR (fragment): inverted terminal repeat of adeno-associated virus serotype 2 inverted
    736..1452    +  CDS            SYFP2: SYFP2 is a basic (constitutively fluorescent) yellow fluorescent protein published in 2006, derived from Aequorea victoria. It is reported to be a very rapidly-maturing monomer with moderate acid sensitivity.
   1483..1860    +  CDS            H2B: human histone H2B; HIST1H2BJ
   1900..2057    +  misc_feature   WPRE (fragment): woodchuck hepatitis virus posttranscriptional regulatory element
   2063..2143    +  misc_feature   WPRE (fragment): woodchuck hepatitis virus posttranscriptional regulatory element
   2160..2271    +  polyA_signal   bGH poly(A) signal: bovine growth hormone polyadenylation signal
   2389..2529    +  repeat_region  AAV2 ITR: inverted terminal repeat of adeno-associated virus serotype 2 inverted
   2534..2585    -  misc_feature   bom (fragment): basis of mobility region from pBR322
   2604..3059    +  rep_origin     f1 ori (sequence partly withheld): f1 bacteriophage origin of replication; arrow indicates direction of (+) strand synthesis
   3060..3109    -  misc_feature   bom (fragment): basis of mobility region from pBR322
   3211..3246    -  CDS            rop (fragment): Rop protein, which maintains plasmids at low copy number; rop
   3341..3445    +  promoter       AmpR promoter: bla
   3446..4306    +  CDS            AmpR: β-lactamase; bla; confers resistance to ampicillin, carbenicillin, and related antibiotics
   4477..5065    +  rep_origin     ori: high-copy-number ColE1/pMB1/pBR322/pUC origin of replication
>Addgene plasmid #230209 | AiP12352 - pAAV-AiE0128h-minRho-SYFP2-10aa-H2B-WPRE3-BGHpA (Alias: CN2352) | addgene full sequence | sequence record 473517 | Addgene NGS Result
CCTGCAGGCAGCTGCGCGCTCGCTCGCTCACTGAGGCCGCCCGGGCGTCGGGCGACCTTTGGTCGCCCGG
CCTCAGTGAGCGAGCGAGCGCGCAGAGAGGGAGTGGCCAACTCCATCACTAGGGGTTCCTGCGGCCGCAC
GCGTGGTCTAGTATCATGAGGAGGATCTCAAAGCAGGGAAGGGAAGCCAGCTGAGGGACCCCTGAGAGGA
GATCAGGGGATAAATACTTTGCAACAGAATCCCCATGGGAAACATGACAAAATTAGTAACAGGAATGGAG
CCTCCCTCAGAGGATACATGAATCGTTGAGTTGAAAATAACCACAAGGTCATCAAATCCAGCTGCCACCA
ACTGCCTGAATATTTTCAACAAATTTTTGAACAAGCAGTCCTCCAGCCTCCTCCAGCTGCATCCAGCAGC
TCAGTGCTCCACCTGACAGCCTCTTCTGATAGCGTGAAGGCTCAGAAAGCCCCTGTGGGGCCCAGCACAT
CCTGGGGCAGGCCTCTAGTGGGCAGAGGGCAGCATACTGGGGTCTGGATCTAACACACTCCTCCATCCAG
GTGGTATATTTATAGGAGCTCGATTCAGCCGGGAGCTTAGGGAGGGGAGGTCACTTCATAAGGGCTTGGG
GGGGGAGTTGGAGCCACGAGTCGTCCAGCCGGAGCCCCGTGTGGCTGTGCTCCGGCCTCAGAAGCATCCC
CGGATCCTTCGAAGCTAGCGCTACCGGTCGCCACCATGGTGAGCAAGGGCGAGGAGCTGTTCACCGGGGT
GGTGCCCATCCTGGTCGAGCTGGACGGCGACGTAAACGGCCACAAGTTCAGCGTGTCCGGCGAGGGCGAG
GGCGATGCCACCTACGGCAAGCTGACCCTGAAGCTGATCTGCACCACCGGCAAGCTGCCCGTGCCCTGGC
CCACCCTCGTGACCACCCTGGGCTACGGCGTGCAGTGCTTCGCCCGCTACCCCGACCACATGAAGCAGCA
CGACTTCTTCAAGTCCGCCATGCCCGAAGGCTACGTCCAGGAGCGCACCATCTTCTTCAAGGACGACGGC
AACTACAAGACCCGCGCCGAGGTGAAGTTCGAGGGCGACACCCTGGTGAACCGCATCGAGCTGAAGGGCA
TCGACTTCAAGGAGGACGGCAACATCCTGGGGCACAAGCTGGAGTACAACTACAACAGCCACAACGTCTA
TATCACCGCCGACAAGCAGAAGAACGGCATCAAGGCCAACTTCAAGATCCGCCACAACATCGAGGACGGC
GGCGTGCAGCTCGCCGACCACTACCAGCAGAACACCCCCATCGGCGACGGCCCCGTGCTGCTGCCCGACA
ACCACTACCTGAGCTACCAGTCCAAGCTGAGCAAAGACCCCAACGAGAAGCGCGATCACATGGTCCTGCT
GGAGTTCGTGACCGCCGCCGGGATCACTCTCGGCATGGACGAGCTGTACAAGTCCGGACTCAGATCTGGA
GGCTCCGGAGGCCCAGAGCCAGCGAAGTCTGCTCCCGCCCCGAAAAAGGGCTCCAAGAAGGCGGTGACTA
AGGCGCAGAAGAAAGGCGGCAAGAAGCGCAAGCGCAGCCGCAAGGAGAGCTATTCCATCTATGTGTATAA
GGTTCTGAAGCAGGTCCACCCTGACACCGGCATTTCGTCCAAGGCCATGGGCATCATGAACTCGTTTGTG
AACGACATTTTCGAGCGCATCGCAGGTGAGGCTTCCCGCCTGGCGCATTACAACAAGCGCTCGACCATCA
CCTCCAGGGAGATCCAGACGGCCGTGCGCCTGCTGCTGCCTGGGGAGTTGGCCAAGCACGCCGTGTCCGA
GGGTACTAAGGCCATCACCAAGTACACCAGCGCTAAGTAATGAGTCGACGGCGCGCCCCTGCAGGGAATT
CGATATCATAATCAACCTCTGGATTACAAAATTTGTGAAAGATTGACTGGTATTCTTAACTATGTTGCTC
CTTTTACGCTATGTGGATACGCTGCTTTAATGCCTTTGTATCATGCTATTGCTTCCCGTATGGCTTTCAT
TTTCTCCTCCTTGTATAAATCCTGGTTAGTTCTTGCCACGGCGGAACTCATCGCCGCCTGCCTTGCCCGC
TGCTGGACAGGGGCTCGGCTGTTGGGCACTGACAATTCCGTGGCTCGAGAGATCTTCGACTGTGCCTTCT
AGTTGCCAGCCATCTGTTGTTTGCCCCTCCCCCGTGCCTTCCTTGACCCTGGAAGGTGCCACTCCCACTG
TCCTTTCCTAATAAAATGAGGAAATTGCATCGCATTGTCTGAGTAGGTGTCATTCTATTCTGGGGGGTGG
GGTGGGGCAGGACAGCAAGGGGGAGGATTGGGAAGACAATAGCAGGCATGAGATCTCACGTGCGGACCGA
GCGGCCGCAGGAACCCCTAGTGATGGAGTTGGCCACTCCCTCTCTGCGCGCTCGCTCGCTCACTGAGGCC
GGGCGACCAAAGGTCGCCCGACGCCCGGGCTTTGCCCGGGCGGCCTCAGTGAGCGAGCGAGCGCGCAGCT
GCCTGCAGGGGCGCCTGATGCGGTATTTTCTCCTTACGCATCTGTGCGGTATTTCACACCGCATA
[95 nt withheld, positions 2586-2680]
T
[46 nt withheld, positions 2682-2727]
C
[141 nt withheld, positions 2729-2869]
CCTTTGACGTTGGAGTCCACGTTCTTT
[37 nt withheld, positions 2897-2933]
ACTCTATCTCGGGCTATTCTTTTGATTTATAAGGGATTTTGCCGATTTCGGTCTATTGGTTAAAAAATGA
GCTGATTTAACAAAAATTTAACGCGAATTTTAACAAAATATTAACGTTTACAATTTTATGGTGCACTCTC
AGTACAATCTGCTCTGATGCCGCATAGTTAAGCCAGCCCCGACACCCGCCAACACCCGCTGACGCGCCCT
GACGGGCTTGTCTGCTCCCGGCATCCGCTTACAGACAAGCTGTGACCGTCTCCGGGAGCTGCATGTGTCA
GAGGTTTTCACCGTCATCACCGAAACGCGCGAGACGAAAGGGCCTCGTGATACGCCTATTTTTATAGGTT
AATGTCATGATAATAATGGTTTCTTAGACGTCAGGTGGCACTTTTCGGGGAAATGTGCGCGGAACCCCTA
TTTGTTTATTTTTCTAAATACATTCAAATATGTATCCGCTCATGAGACAATAACCCTGATAAATGCTTCA
ATAATATTGAAAAAGGAAGAGTATGAGTATTCAACATTTCCGTGTCGCCCTTATTCCCTTTTTTGCGGCA
TTTTGCCTTCCTGTTTTTGCTCACCCAGAAACGCTGGTGAAAGTAAAAGATGCTGAAGATCAGTTGGGTG
CACGAGTGGGTTACATCGAACTGGATCTCAACAGCGGTAAGATCCTTGAGAGTTTTCGCCCCGAAGAACG
TTTTCCAATGATGAGCACTTTTAAAGTTCTGCTATGTGGCGCGGTATTATCCCGTATTGACGCCGGGCAA
GAGCAACTCGGTCGCCGCATACACTATTCTCAGAATGACTTGGTTGAGTACTCACCAGTCACAGAAAAGC
ATCTTACGGATGGCATGACAGTAAGAGAATTATGCAGTGCTGCCATAACCATGAGTGATAACACTGCGGC
CAACTTACTTCTGACAACGATCGGAGGACCGAAGGAGCTAACCGCTTTTTTGCACAACATGGGGGATCAT
GTAACTCGCCTTGATCGTTGGGAACCGGAGCTGAATGAAGCCATACCAAACGACGAGCGTGACACCACGA
TGCCTGTAGCAATGGCAACAACGTTGCGCAAACTATTAACTGGCGAACTACTTACTCTAGCTTCCCGGCA
ACAATTAATAGACTGGATGGAGGCGGATAAAGTTGCAGGACCACTTCTGCGCTCGGCCCTTCCGGCTGGC
TGGTTTATTGCTGATAAATCTGGAGCCGGTGAGCGTGGGTCTCGCGGTATCATTGCAGCACTGGGGCCAG
ATGGTAAGCCCTCCCGTATCGTAGTTATCTACACGACGGGGAGTCAGGCAACTATGGATGAACGAAATAG
ACAGATCGCTGAGATAGGTGCCTCACTGATTAAGCATTGGTAACTGTCAGACCAAGTTTACTCATATATA
CTTTAGATTGATTTAAAACTTCATTTTTAATTTAAAAGGATCTAGGTGAAGATCCTTTTTGATAATCTCA
TGACCAAAATCCCTTAACGTGAGTTTTCGTTCCACTGAGCGTCAGACCCCGTAGAAAAGATCAAAGGATC
TTCTTGAGATCCTTTTTTTCTGCGCGTAATCTGCTGCTTGCAAACAAAAAAACCACCGCTACCAGCGGTG
GTTTGTTTGCCGGATCAAGAGCTACCAACTCTTTTTCCGAAGGTAACTGGCTTCAGCAGAGCGCAGATAC
CAAATACTGTTCTTCTAGTGTAGCCGTAGTTAGGCCACCACTTCAAGAACTCTGTAGCACCGCCTACATA
CCTCGCTCTGCTAATCCTGTTACCAGTGGCTGCTGCCAGTGGCGATAAGTCGTGTCTTACCGGGTTGGAC
TCAAGACGATAGTTACCGGATAAGGCGCAGCGGTCGGGCTGAACGGGGGGTTCGTGCACACAGCCCAGCT
TGGAGCGAACGACCTACACCGAACTGAGATACCTACAGCGTGAGCTATGAGAAAGCGCCACGCTTCCCGA
AGGGAGAAAGGCGGACAGGTATCCGGTAAGCGGCAGGGTCGGAACAGGAGAGCGCACGAGGGAGCTTCCA
GGGGGAAACGCCTGGTATCTTTATAGTCCTGTCGGGTTTCGCCACCTCTGACTTGAGCGTCGATTTTTGT
GATGCTCGTCAGGGGGGCGGAGCCTATGGAAAAACGCCAGCAACGCGGCCTTTTTACGGTTCCTGGCCTT
TTGCTGGCCTTTTGCTCACATGT
